>Addgene plasmid #147250 | pT7-EGFP-C1-HsXRN1_1650-1706_P | addgene full sequence | sequence record 316937 | Addgene NGS Result
CGTTACATAACTTACGGTAAATGGCCCGCCTGGCTGACCGCCCAACGACCCCCGCCCATTGACGTCAATA
ATGACGTATGTTCCCATAGTAACGCCAATAGGGACTTTCCATTGACGTCAATGGGTGGAGTATTTACGGT
AAACTGCCCACTTGGCAGTACATCAAGTGTATCATATGCCAAGTACGCCCCCTATTGACGTCAATGACGG
TAAATGGCCCGCCTGGCATTATGCCCAGTACATGACCTTATGGGACTTTCCTACTTGGCAGTACATCTAC
GTATTAGTCATCGCTATTACCATGGTGATGCGGTTTTGGCAGTACATCAATGGGCGTGGATAGCGGTTTG
ACTCACGGGGATTTCCAAGTCTCCACCCCATTGACGTCAATGGGAGTTTGTTTTGGCACCAAAATCAACG
GGACTTTCCAAAATGTCGTAACAACTCCGCCCCATTGACGCAAATGGGCGGTAGGCGTGTACGGTGGGAG
GTCTATATAAGCAGAGCTCTCTGGCTAACTAGAGAACCCACTGCTTACTGGCTTATCGAAATTAATACGA
CTCACTATAGGGAGACCCAAGCTCTAGCGCTACCGGTCGCCACCATGGTGAGCAAGGGCGAGGAGCTGTT
CACCGGGGTGGTGCCCATCCTGGTCGAGCTGGACGGCGACGTAAACGGCCACAAGTTCAGCGTGTCCGGC
GAGGGCGAGGGCGATGCCACCTACGGCAAGCTGACCCTGAAGTTCATCTGCACCACCGGCAAGCTGCCCG
TGCCCTGGCCCACCCTCGTGACCACCCTGACCTACGGCGTGCAGTGCTTCAGCCGCTACCCCGACCACAT
GAAGCAGCACGACTTCTTCAAGTCCGCCATGCCCGAAGGCTACGTCCAGGAGCGCACCATCTTCTTCAAG
GACGACGGCAACTACAAGACCCGCGCCGAGGTGAAGTTCGAGGGCGACACCCTGGTGAACCGCATCGAGC
TGAAGGGCATCGACTTCAAGGAGGACGGCAACATCCTGGGGCACAAGCTGGAGTACAACTACAACAGCCA
CAACGTCTATATCATGGCCGACAAGCAGAAGAACGGCATCAAGGTGAACTTCAAGATCCGCCACAACATC
GAGGACGGCAGCGTGCAGCTCGCCGACCACTACCAGCAGAACACCCCCATCGGCGACGGCCCCGTGCTGC
TGCCCGACAACCACTACCTGAGCACCCAGTCCGCCCTGAGCAAAGACCCCAACGAGAAGCGCGATCACAT
GGTCCTGCTGGAGTTCGTGACCGCCGCCGGGATCACTCTCGGCATGGACGAGCTGTACAAGTCCGGACTC
AGATCTCGAGCTCAAGCTTCGAATTCTGCAGTCGACTCATCAGCTTCTTTGAAGTCCTCTCCGATTGCTC
AACCTGCATCTTCTTTTCAAGTTGAAACTGCCTCTCAAGGCCATAGTATATCTCACCATAAGTCAACACC
AATCTCTTCTTCAAGAAGAAAATCAAGAAAACTGGCTGTTAATTTTGGTGTTTCTAAACCTTCTGAGTAA
GGATCCACCGGATCTAGATAACTGATCATAATCAGCCATACCACATTTGTAGAGGTTTTACTTGCTTTAA
AAAACCTCCCACACCTCCCCCTGAACCTGAAACATAAAATGAATGCAATTGTTGTTGTTAACTTGTTTAT
TGCAGCTTATAATGGTTACAAATAAAGCAATAGCATCACAAATTTCACAAATAAAGCATTTTTTTCACTG
CATTCTAGTTGTGGTTTGTCCAAACTCATCAATGTATCTTAACGCGTAAATTGTAAGCGTTAATATTTTG
TTAAAATTCGCGTTAAATTTTTGTTAAATCAGCTCATTTTTTAACCAATAGGCCGAAATCGGCAAAATCC
CTTATAAATCAAAAGAATAGACCGAGATAGGGT
[37 nt withheld, positions 1924-1960]
AAAGAACGTGGACTCCAACGTCAAAGG
[49 nt withheld, positions 1988-2036]
T
[91 nt withheld, positions 2038-2128]
G
[124 nt withheld, positions 2130-2253]
CAGGTGGCACTTTTCGGGGAAATGTGCGCGGAACCCCTATTTGTTTATTTTTCTAAATACATTCAAATAT
GTATCCGCTCATGAGACAATAACCCTGATAAATGCTTCAATAATATTGAAAAAGGAAGAGTCCTGAGGCG
GAAAGAACCAGCTGTGGAATGTGTGTCAGTTAGGGTGTGGAAAGTCCCCAGGCTCCCCAGCAGGCAGAAG
TATGCAAAGCATGCATCTCAATTAGTCAGCAACCAGGTGTGGAAAGTCCCCAGGCTCCCCAGCAGGCAGA
AGTATGCAAAGCATGCATCTCAATTAGTCAGCAACCATAGTCCCGCCCCTAACTCCGCCCATCCCGCCCC
TAACTCCGCCCAGTTCCGCCCATTCTCCGCCCCATGGCTGACTAATTTTTTTTATTTATGCAGAGGCCGA
GGCCGCCTCGGCCTCTGAGCTATTCCAGAAGTAGTGAGGAGGCTTTTTTGGAGGCCTAGGCTTTTGCAAA
GATCGATCAAGAGACAGGATGAGGATCGTTTCGCATGATTGAACAAGATGGATTGCACGCAGGTTCTCCG
GCCGCTTGGGTGGAGAGGCTATTCGGCTATGACTGGGCACAACAGACAATCGGCTGCTCTGATGCCGCCG
TGTTCCGGCTGTCAGCGCAGGGGCGCCCGGTTCTTTTTGTCAAGACCGACCTGTCCGGTGCCCTGAATGA
ACTGCAAGACGAGGCAGCGCGGCTATCGTGGCTGGCCACGACGGGCGTTCCTTGCGCAGCTGTGCTCGAC
GTTGTCACTGAAGCGGGAAGGGACTGGCTGCTATTGGGCGAAGTGCCGGGGCAGGATCTCCTGTCATCTC
ACCTTGCTCCTGCCGAGAAAGTATCCATCATGGCTGATGCAATGCGGCGGCTGCATACGCTTGATCCGGC
TACCTGCCCATTCGACCACCAAGCGAAACATCGCATCGAGCGAGCACGTACTCGGATGGAAGCCGGTCTT
GTCGATCAGGATGATCTGGACGAAGAGCATCAGGGGCTCGCGCCAGCCGAACTGTTCGCCAGGCTCAAGG
CGAGCATGCCCGACGGCGAGGATCTCGTCGTGACCCATGGCGATGCCTGCTTGCCGAATATCATGGTGGA
AAATGGCCGCTTTTCTGGATTCATCGACTGTGGCCGGCTGGGTGTGGCGGACCGCTATCAGGACATAGCG
TTGGCTACCCGTGATATTGCTGAAGAGCTTGGCGGCGAATGGGCTGACCGCTTCCTCGTGCTTTACGGTA
TCGCCGCTCCCGATTCGCAGCGCATCGCCTTCTATCGCCTTCTTGACGAGTTCTTCTGAGCGGGACTCTG
GGGTTCGAAATGACCGACCAAGCGACGCCCAACCTGCCATCACGAGATTTCGATTCCACCGCCGCCTTCT
ATGAAAGGTTGGGCTTCGGAATCGTTTTCCGGGACGCCGGCTGGATGATCCTCCAGCGCGGGGATCTCAT
GCTGGAGTTCTTCGCCCACCCTAGGGGGAGGCTAACTGAAACACGGAAGGAGACAATACCGGAAGGAACC
CGCGCTATGACGGCAATAAAAAGACAGAATAAAACGCACGGTGTTGGGTCGTTTGTTCATAAACGCGGGG
TTCGGTCCCAGGGCTGGCACTCTGTCGATACCCCACCGAGACCCCATTGGGGCCAATACGCCCGCGTTTC
TTCCTTTTCCCCACCCCACCCCCCAAGTTCGGGTGAAGGCCCAGGGCTCGCAGCCAACGTCGGGGCGGCA
GGCCCTGCCATAGCCTCAGGTTACTCATATATACTTTAGATTGATTTAAAACTTCATTTTTAATTTAAAA
GGATCTAGGTGAAGATCCTTTTTGATAATCTCATGACCAAAATCCCTTAACGTGAGTTTTCGTTCCACTG
AGCGTCAGACCCCGTAGAAAAGATCAAAGGATCTTCTTGAGATCCTTTTTTTCTGCGCGTAATCTGCTGC
TTGCAAACAAAAAAACCACCGCTACCAGCGGTGGTTTGTTTGCCGGATCAAGAGCTACCAACTCTTTTTC
CGAAGGTAACTGGCTTCAGCAGAGCGCAGATACCAAATACTGTTCTTCTAGTGTAGCCGTAGTTAGGCCA
CCACTTCAAGAACTCTGTAGCACCGCCTACATACCTCGCTCTGCTAATCCTGTTACCAGTGGCTGCTGCC
AGTGGCGATAAGTCGTGTCTTACCGGGTTGGACTCAAGACGATAGTTACCGGATAAGGCGCAGCGGTCGG
GCTGAACGGGGGGTTCGTGCACACAGCCCAGCTTGGAGCGAACGACCTACACCGAACTGAGATACCTACA
GCGTGAGCTATGAGAAAGCGCCACGCTTCCCGAAGGGAGAAAGGCGGACAGGTATCCGGTAAGCGGCAGG
GTCGGAACAGGAGAGCGCACGAGGGAGCTTCCAGGGGGAAACGCCTGGTATCTTTATAGTCCTGTCGGGT
TTCGCCACCTCTGACTTGAGCGTCGATTTTTGTGATGCTCGTCAGGGGGGCGGAGCCTATGGAAAAACGC
CAGCAACGCGGCCTTTTTACGGTTCCTGGCCTTTTGCTGGCCTTTTGCTCACATGTTCTTTCCTGCGTTA
TCCCCTGATTCTGTGGATAACCGTATTACCGCCATGCATTAGTTATTAATAGTAATCAATTACGGGGTCA
TTAGTTCATAGCCCATATATGGAGTTCCG
Features (pLannotate 1.2.2; 18 found; start..end, strand, type, name):
      1..304     +  enhancer       CMV enhancer: human cytomegalovirus immediate early enhancer
    305..508     +  promoter       CMV promoter: human cytomegalovirus (CMV) immediate early promoter
    504..537     +  LTR            5' LTR (truncated) (fragment): truncated 5' long terminal repeat (LTR) from HIV-1
    553..571     +  promoter       T7 promoter: promoter for bacteriophage T7 RNA polymerase
    605..1321    +  CDS            EGFP: EGFP is a basic (constitutively fluorescent) green fluorescent protein published in 1996, derived from Aequorea victoria. It is reported to be a rapidly-maturing weak dimer with moderate acid sensitivity.
   1322..1366    +  misc_feature   MCS (fragment): multiple cloning site
   1367..1537    +  CDS            XRN1 (fragment): XRN1_HUMAN - Also known as SEP1. Experimental evidence at protein level: Swiss-Prot protein existence level 1. Major 5'-3' exoribonuclease involved in mRNA decay. Required for the 5'-3'-processing of the G4 tetraplex-containing DNA and RNA substrates. The kinetic of hydrolysis is faster for G4 RNA tetraplex than for G4 DNA tetraplex and monomeric RNA tetraplex. Binds to RNA and DNA (By similarity). Plays a role in replication-dependent histone mRNA degradation. May act as a tumor suppressor protein in osteogenic sarcoma (OGS). From Homo sapiens (Human).
   1563..1647    +  CDS            large T antigen (fragment): large T antigen from SV40 (simian virus 40)
   1670..1791    +  polyA_signal   SV40 poly(A) signal: SV40 polyadenylation signal
   1825..2253    -  rep_origin     f1 ori (sequence partly withheld): f1 bacteriophage origin of replication; arrow indicates direction of (+) strand synthesis
   2280..2384    +  promoter       AmpR promoter: bla
   2386..2743    +  promoter       SV40 promoter: SV40 enhancer and early promoter
   2778..3572    +  CDS            NeoR/KanR: aminoglycoside phosphotransferase from Tn5; aph(3')-II (or nptII); confers resistance to neomycin, kanamycin, and G418 (Geneticin®)
   3593..3745    +  CDS            ble (fragment): BLE_KLEPN - Experimental evidence at protein level: Swiss-Prot protein existence level 1. Binding protein with a strong affinity to the bleomycin family of antibiotics. Binds to CL990; an antimitotic-antibiotic compound. From Klebsiella pneumoniae.
   3804..3851    +  polyA_signal   HSV TK poly(A) signal: herpes simplex virus thymidine kinase polyadenylation signal (Cole and Stacy, 1985)
   3942..3958    -  polyA_signal   bGH poly(A) signal (fragment): bovine growth hormone polyadenylation signal
   4180..4768    +  rep_origin     ori: high-copy-number ColE1/pMB1/pBR322/pUC origin of replication
   4883..4942    +  enhancer       CMV enhancer (fragment): human cytomegalovirus immediate early enhancer
