[The description below was written by a language model from this plasmid's Addgene catalogue record and pLannotate feature annotations shown in this document.]
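Description:
pT7-EGFP-C1-HsXRN1_1650-1706_P is a 4,942 nt mammalian expression plasmid that produces a short C-terminal fragment of human XRN1 (residues 1650–1706, numbered against the NCBI reference transcript cited by the depositor) fused to the C-terminus of EGFP. The catalogue lists the backbone as unknown. The name and the feature layout are nevertheless consistent with an EGFP-C1-type vector into which a T7 promoter has been inserted. Transcription in mammalian cells is driven by the CMV immediate early enhancer and promoter. The T7 promoter sits between the CMV promoter and the EGFP start, so the same fusion can also be transcribed by T7 RNA polymerase, for example for in vitro transcription and translation. The EGFP coding sequence runs through a remnant of the multiple cloning site into the 171 nt XRN1 fragment, and an SV40 polyadenylation signal follows.

The plasmid replicates in E. coli at high copy from a ColE1/pUC-type origin and also carries an f1 origin for single-stranded DNA production. Selection relies on a single Tn5 NeoR/KanR cassette with tandem bacterial (bla) and SV40 early promoters and an HSV TK polyadenylation signal. This cassette confers kanamycin resistance in bacteria and G418 resistance in transfected mammalian cells. The small annotated fragments (HIV-1 LTR, large T antigen, ble, bGH poly(A)) are probably short sequence matches within standard backbone regions rather than functional elements.

XRN1 is the major cytoplasmic 5'-3' exoribonuclease in mRNA decay. A GFP-tagged fragment like this is suited to localisation studies or to mapping protein interactions by GFP pulldown or co-immunoprecipitation, although the record states only mammalian expression as the purpose. The plasmid comes from a collection associated with work on mRNA deadenylation and decay factors.
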