Addgene plasmid #147250: pT7-EGFP-C1-HsXRN1_1650-1706_P
Purpose: Mammalian Expression of HsXRN1_1650-1706
Depositing lab: Elisa Izaurralde. Publication: The Caenorhabditis elegans GW182 protein AIN-1 interacts with PAB-1 and subunits of the PAN2-PAN3 and CCR4-NOT deadenylase complexes. Kuzuoglu-Ozturk D, Huntzinger E, Schmidt S, Izaurralde E. Nucleic Acids Res. 2012 Jul;40(12):5651-65. doi: 10.1093/nar/gks218. Epub 2012 Mar 7. PubMed 22402495.
Backbone
  Vector backbone: Unknown
  Vector type: Mammalian Expression
Growth in bacteria
  Bacterial resistance: Kanamycin, 50 μg/mL
  Growth temperature: 37°C
  Growth strain: DH5alpha
  Copy number: High Copy
Gene/Insert
  Gene/Insert name: HsXRN1_1650-1706
  Species: H. sapiens (human)
  Entrez Gene: XRN1 (a.k.a. SEP1)
  Cloning method: Unknown
Terms and licenses: Academic/Nonprofit Terms; Industry Terms: Not Available to Industry
Depositor comments: sequence given by NCBI : NM_019001.3. Plasmids from this collection were made available to the research community and donated after the lab closed. Please note that the sequence provided by the depositing laboratory may be theoretical/predicted or based on Sanger sequencing results. There may be discrepancies between sequencing results obtained by Addgene and the depositor sequence. If an Addgene verified sequence is not available, please contact before placing your order to request that our lab fully sequence the plasmid.
How to cite: pT7-EGFP-C1-HsXRN1_1650-1706_P was a gift from Elisa Izaurralde (Addgene plasmid # 147250 ; http://n2t.net/addgene:147250 ; RRID:Addgene_147250)
